Addgene plasmid #227852: pET-28a PDZD8-T527E
Purpose: To express in E. coli PDZD8-T527E
Depositing lab: Sheng-cai Lin. Depositing organization: Xiamen University. Publication: AMPK targets PDZD8 to trigger carbon source shift from glucose to glutamine. Li M, Wang Y, Wei X, Cai WF, Wu J, Zhu M, Wang Y, Liu YH, Xiong J, Qu Q, Chen Y, Tian X, Yao L, Xie R, Li X, Chen S, Huang X, Zhang C, Xie C, Wu Y, Xu Z, Zhang B, Jiang B, Wang ZC, Li Q, Li G, Lin SY, Yu L, Piao HL, Deng X, Han J, Zhang CS, Lin SC. Cell Res. 2024 Jun 19. doi: 10.1038/s41422-024-00985-6. PubMed 38898113.
Backbone
  Vector backbone: pET-28a
  Vector type: Bacterial Expression
Growth in bacteria
  Bacterial resistance: Kanamycin, 50 μg/mL
  Growth temperature: 37°C
  Growth strain: DH5alpha
  Copy number: High Copy
Gene/Insert
  Gene/Insert name: PDZD8
  Species: H. sapiens (human)
  Mutation: T527E
  Entrez Gene: PDZD8 (a.k.a. IDDADF, PDZK8)
  Tag / fusion protein: HIS (N terminal on insert)
  Cloning method: Ligation Independent Cloning
Terms and licenses: Academic/Nonprofit Terms; Industry Terms: Not Available to Industry
How to cite: pET-28a PDZD8-T527E was a gift from Sheng-cai Lin (Addgene plasmid # 227852 ; http://n2t.net/addgene:227852 ; RRID:Addgene_227852)
