[The description below was written by a language model from this plasmid's Addgene catalogue record and pLannotate feature annotations shown in this document.]
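Description:
pET-28a PDZD8-T527E is a bacterial expression plasmid of about 8.8 kb, built on the pET-28a backbone to produce a point mutant of human PDZD8 in E. coli. It is propagated through a ColE1/pBR322-type origin, with the adjacent bom and rop elements of the pBR322 lineage also annotated, although the catalogue entry lists it as high copy. Selection is with kanamycin through the aph(3')-Ia aminoglycoside phosphotransferase gene. An f1 phage origin is also present. Short hits to tetracycline resistance and the AmpR promoter are backbone remnants, not functional markers.

The expression cassette follows the standard pET design. A T7 promoter with an adjacent lac operator drives transcription, and the plasmid-borne lacI gene supplies repressor, so expression stays off until IPTG is added in a host that provides T7 RNA polymerase. A T7 gene 10 ribosome binding site is followed by the vector leader, where a fragment annotated as part of a His-containing composite tag corresponds to the recorded N-terminal His tag. A thrombin cleavage site and the T7 tag leader peptide come next, and then the PDZD8 coding sequence of roughly 3.5 kb, inserted by ligation-independent cloning. A His-tag fragment is also annotated downstream of the insert, before the T7 terminator, but the record does not show whether it is translated as part of the protein.

PDZD8 is described as a tethering protein linking endoplasmic reticulum and mitochondrial membranes. The T527E substitution replaces a threonine with glutamate, a change commonly used to mimic phosphorylation, and the associated study concerns AMPK targeting of PDZD8. The stated purpose is simply expression of this mutant in E. coli, presumably for His-tag affinity purification of recombinant protein.
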