Features (pLannotate 1.2.2; 22 found; start..end, strand, type, name):
     12..440     +  rep_origin     f1 ori (sequence partly withheld): f1 bacteriophage origin of replication; arrow indicates direction of (+) strand synthesis
    493..550     +  promoter       AmpR promoter (fragment): bla
    559..1374    -  CDS            KanR: aminoglycoside phosphotransferase; aph(3')-Ia; confers resistance to kanamycin in bacteria or G418 (Geneticin®) in eukaryotes
   1496..2084    +  rep_origin     ori: high-copy-number ColE1/pMB1/pBR322/pUC origin of replication
   2270..2409    -  misc_feature   bom: basis of mobility region from pBR322
   2511..2702    -  CDS            rop: Rop protein, which maintains plasmids at low copy number; rop
   2719..3099    +  CDS            YPB1_ECOLX: Protein predicted: Swiss-Prot protein existence level 4. From Escherichia coli.
   3171..3462    -  CDS            TcR (fragment): tetracycline efflux protein; tet; confers resistance to tetracycline
   3477..3498    -  protein_bind   CAP binding site: CAP binding activates transcription in the presence of cAMP. E. coli catabolite activator protein
   3511..4593    -  CDS            lacI: lac repressor; lacI; The lac repressor binds to the lac operator to inhibit transcription in E. coli. This inhibition can be relieved by adding lactose or isopropyl-β-D-thiogalactopyranoside (IPTG).
   4594..4671    -  promoter       lacI promoter: lacI
   4679..4958    -  CDS            TcR (fragment): tetracycline efflux protein; tet; confers resistance to tetracycline
   4980..4998    +  promoter       T7 promoter: promoter for bacteriophage T7 RNA polymerase
   4999..5023    +  protein_bind   lac operator: The lac repressor binds to the lac operator to inhibit transcription in E. coli. This inhibition can be relieved by adding lactose or isopropyl-β-D-thiogalactopyranoside (IPTG). lac repressor encoded by lacI
   5038..5060    +  RBS            RBS: efficient ribosome binding site from bacteriophage T7 gene 10 (Olins and Rangwala, 1989)
   5079..5095    +  CDS            capTEV™ (fragment): composite tag for in vivo biotinylation, TEV protease cleavage, and 6xHis tagging
   5106..5123    +  CDS            thrombin site: thrombin recognition and cleavage site
   5127..5159    +  CDS            T7 tag (gene 10 leader): leader peptide from bacteriophage T7 gene 10 promotes efficient translation in E. coli
   5184..8645    +  CDS            PDZD8: PDZD8_HUMAN - Also known as PDZK8. Experimental evidence at protein level: Swiss-Prot protein existence level 1. Molecular tethering protein that connects endoplasmic reticulum and mitochondria membranes (PubMed:29097544). PDZD8-dependent endoplasmic reticulum-mitochondria membrane tethering is essential for endoplasmic reticulum-mitochondria Ca(2+) transfer (PubMed:29097544). In neurons, involved in the regulation of dendritic Ca(2+) dynamics by regulating mitochondrial Ca(2+) uptake in neurons (PubMed:29097544). Plays an indirect role in the regulation of cell morphology and cytoskeletal org
   8667..8684    +  CDS            9xHis (fragment): 9xHis affinity tag
   8694..8743    +  CDS            SET1 (fragment): solubility-enhancement tag derived from T7 phage gene 10B
   8751..8798    +  terminator     T7 terminator: transcription terminator for bacteriophage T7 RNA polymerase
>Addgene plasmid #227852 | pET-28a PDZD8-T527E | addgene full sequence | sequence record 477307 | Addgene NGS Result
TGGCGAATGGG
[124 nt withheld, positions 12-135]
C
[91 nt withheld, positions 137-227]
A
[49 nt withheld, positions 229-277]
CCTTTGACGTTGGAGTCCACGTTCTTT
[37 nt withheld, positions 305-341]
ACCCTATCTCGGTCTATTCTTTTGATTTATAAGGGATTTTGCCGATTTCGGCCTATTGGTTAAAAAATGA
GCTGATTTAACAAAAATTTAACGCGAATTTTAACAAAATATTAACGCTTACAATTTAGGTGGCACTTTTC
GGGGAAATGTGCGCGGAACCCCTATTTGTTTATTTTTCTAAATACATTCAAATATGTATCCGCTCATGAA
TTAATTCTTAGAAAAACTCATCGAGCATCAAATGAAACTGCAATTTATTCATATCAGGATTATCAATACC
ATATTTTTGAAAAAGCCGTTTCTGTAATGAAGGAGAAAACTCACCGAGGCAGTTCCATAGGATGGCAAGA
TCCTGGTATCGGTCTGCGATTCCGACTCGTCCAACATCAATACAACCTATTAATTTCCCCTCGTCAAAAA
TAAGGTTATCAAGTGAGAAATCACCATGAGTGACGACTGAATCCGGTGAGAATGGCAAAAGTTTATGCAT
TTCTTTCCAGACTTGTTCAACAGGCCAGCCATTACGCTCGTCATCAAAATCACTCGCATCAACCAAACCG
TTATTCATTCGTGATTGCGCCTGAGCGAGACGAAATACGCGATCGCTGTTAAAAGGACAATTACAAACAG
GAATCGAATGCAACCGGCGCAGGAACACTGCCAGCGCATCAACAATATTTTCACCTGAATCAGGATATTC
TTCTAATACCTGGAATGCTGTTTTCCCGGGGATCGCAGTGGTGAGTAACCATGCATCATCAGGAGTACGG
ATAAAATGCTTGATGGTCGGAAGAGGCATAAATTCCGTCAGCCAGTTTAGTCTGACCATCTCATCTGTAA
CATCATTGGCAACGCTACCTTTGCCATGTTTCAGAAACAACTCTGGCGCATCGGGCTTCCCATACAATCG
ATAGATTGTCGCACCTGATTGCCCGACATTATCGCGAGCCCATTTATACCCATATAAATCAGCATCCATG
TTGGAATTTAATCGCGGCCTAGAGCAAGACGTTTCCCGTTGAATATGGCTCATAACACCCCTTGTATTAC
TGTTTATGTAAGCAGACAGTTTTATTGTTCATGACCAAAATCCCTTAACGTGAGTTTTCGTTCCACTGAG
CGTCAGACCCCGTAGAAAAGATCAAAGGATCTTCTTGAGATCCTTTTTTTCTGCGCGTAATCTGCTGCTT
GCAAACAAAAAAACCACCGCTACCAGCGGTGGTTTGTTTGCCGGATCAAGAGCTACCAACTCTTTTTCCG
AAGGTAACTGGCTTCAGCAGAGCGCAGATACCAAATACTGTCCTTCTAGTGTAGCCGTAGTTAGGCCACC
ACTTCAAGAACTCTGTAGCACCGCCTACATACCTCGCTCTGCTAATCCTGTTACCAGTGGCTGCTGCCAG
TGGCGATAAGTCGTGTCTTACCGGGTTGGACTCAAGACGATAGTTACCGGATAAGGCGCAGCGGTCGGGC
TGAACGGGGGGTTCGTGCACACAGCCCAGCTTGGAGCGAACGACCTACACCGAACTGAGATACCTACAGC
GTGAGCTATGAGAAAGCGCCACGCTTCCCGAAGGGAGAAAGGCGGACAGGTATCCGGTAAGCGGCAGGGT
CGGAACAGGAGAGCGCACGAGGGAGCTTCCAGGGGGAAACGCCTGGTATCTTTATAGTCCTGTCGGGTTT
CGCCACCTCTGACTTGAGCGTCGATTTTTGTGATGCTCGTCAGGGGGGCGGAGCCTATGGAAAAACGCCA
GCAACGCGGCCTTTTTACGGTTCCTGGCCTTTTGCTGGCCTTTTGCTCACATGTTCTTTCCTGCGTTATC
CCCTGATTCTGTGGATAACCGTATTACCGCCTTTGAGTGAGCTGATACCGCTCGCCGCAGCCGAACGACC
GAGCGCAGCGAGTCAGTGAGCGAGGAAGCGGAAGAGCGCCTGATGCGGTATTTTCTCCTTACGCATCTGT
GCGGTATTTCACACCGCAATGGTGCACTCTCAGTACAATCTGCTCTGATGCCGCATAGTTAAGCCAGTAT
ACACTCCGCTATCGCTACGTGACTGGGTCATGGCTGCGCCCCGACACCCGCCAACACCCGCTGACGCGCC
CTGACGGGCTTGTCTGCTCCCGGCATCCGCTTACAGACAAGCTGTGACCGTCTCCGGGAGCTGCATGTGT
CAGAGGTTTTCACCGTCATCACCGAAACGCGCGAGGCAGCTGCGGTAAAGCTCATCAGCGTGGTCGTGAA
GCGATTCACAGATGTCTGCCTGTTCATCCGCGTCCAGCTCGTTGAGTTTCTCCAGAAGCGTTAATGTCTG
GCTTCTGATAAAGCGGGCCATGTTAAGGGCGGTTTTTTCCTGTTTGGTCACTGATGCCTCCGTGTAAGGG
GGATTTCTGTTCATGGGGGTAATGATACCGATGAAACGAGAGAGGATGCTCACGATACGGGTTACTGATG
ATGAACATGCCCGGTTACTGGAACGTTGTGAGGGTAAACAACTGGCGGTATGGATGCGGCGGGACCAGAG
AAAAATCACTCAGGGTCAATGCCAGCGCTTCGTTAATACAGATGTAGGTGTTCCACAGGGTAGCCAGCAG
CATCCTGCGATGCAGATCCGGAACATAATGGTGCAGGGCGCTGACTTCCGCGTTTCCAGACTTTACGAAA
CACGGAAACCGAAGACCATTCATGTTGTTGCTCAGGTCGCAGACGTTTTGCAGCAGCAGTCGCTTCACGT
TCGCTCGCGTATCGGTGATTCATTCTGCTAACCAGTAAGGCAACCCCGCCAGCCTAGCCGGGTCCTCAAC
GACAGGAGCACGATCATGCGCACCCGTGGGGCCGCCATGCCGGCGATAATGGCCTGCTTCTCGCCGAAAC
GTTTGGTGGCGGGACCAGTGACGAAGGCTTGAGCGAGGGCGTGCAAGATTCCGAATACCGCAAGCGACAG
GCCGATCATCGTCGCGCTCCAGCGAAAGCGGTCCTCGCCGAAAATGACCCAGAGCGCTGCCGGCACCTGT
CCTACGAGTTGCATGATAAAGAAGACAGTCATAAGTGCGGCGACGATAGTCATGCCCCGCGCCCACCGGA
AGGAGCTGACTGGGTTGAAGGCTCTCAAGGGCATCGGTCGAGATCCCGGTGCCTAATGAGTGAGCTAACT
TACATTAATTGCGTTGCGCTCACTGCCCGCTTTCCAGTCGGGAAACCTGTCGTGCCAGCTGCATTAATGA
ATCGGCCAACGCGCGGGGAGAGGCGGTTTGCGTATTGGGCGCCAGGGTGGTTTTTCTTTTCACCAGTGAG
ACGGGCAACAGCTGATTGCCCTTCACCGCCTGGCCCTGAGAGAGTTGCAGCAAGCGGTCCACGCTGGTTT
GCCCCAGCAGGCGAAAATCCTGTTTGATGGTGGTTAACGGCGGGATATAACATGAGCTGTCTTCGGTATC
GTCGTATCCCACTACCGAGATATCCGCACCAACGCGCAGCCCGGACTCGGTAATGGCGCGCATTGCGCCC
AGCGCCATCTGATCGTTGGCAACCAGCATCGCAGTGGGAACGATGCCCTCATTCAGCATTTGCATGGTTT
GTTGAAAACCGGACATGGCACTCCAGTCGCCTTCCCGTTCCGCTATCGGCTGAATTTGATTGCGAGTGAG
ATATTTATGCCAGCCAGCCAGACGCAGACGCGCCGAGACAGAACTTAATGGGCCCGCTAACAGCGCGATT
TGCTGGTGACCCAATGCGACCAGATGCTCCACGCCCAGTCGCGTACCGTCTTCATGGGAGAAAATAATAC
TGTTGATGGGTGTCTGGTCAGAGACATCAAGAAATAACGCCGGAACATTAGTGCAGGCAGCTTCCACAGC
AATGGCATCCTGGTCATCCAGCGGATAGTTAATGATCAGCCCACTGACGCGTTGCGCGAGAAGATTGTGC
ACCGCCGCTTTACAGGCTTCGACGCCGCTTCGTTCTACCATCGACACCACCACGCTGGCACCCAGTTGAT
CGGCGCGAGATTTAATCGCCGCGACAATTTGCGACGGCGCGTGCAGGGCCAGACTGGAGGTGGCAACGCC
AATCAGCAACGACTGTTTGCCCGCCAGTTGTTGTGCCACGCGGTTGGGAATGTAATTCAGCTCCGCCATC
GCCGCTTCCACTTTTTCCCGCGTTTTCGCAGAAACGTGGCTGGCCTGGTTCACCACGCGGGAAACGGTCT
GATAAGAGACACCGGCATACTCTGCGACATCGTATAACGTTACTGGTTTCACATTCACCACCCTGAATTG
ACTCTCTTCCGGGCGCTATCATGCCATACCGCGAAAGGTTTTGCGCCATTCGATGGTGTCCGGGATCTCG
ACGCTCTCCCTTATGCGACTCCTGCATTAGGAAGCAGCCCAGTAGTAGGTTGAGGCCGTTGAGCACCGCC
GCCGCAAGGAATGGTGCATGCAAGGAGATGGCGCCCAACAGTCCCCCGGCCACGGGGCCTGCCACCATAC
CCACGCCGAAACAAGCGCTCATGAGCCCGAAGTGGCGAGCCCGATCTTCCCCATCGGTGATGTCGGCGAT
ATAGGCGCCAGCAACCGCACCTGTGGCGCCGGTGATGCCGGCCACGATGCGTCCGGCGTAGAGGATCGAG
ATCTCGATCCCGCGAAATTAATACGACTCACTATAGGGGAATTGTGAGCGGATAACAATTCCCCTCTAGA
AATAATTTTGTTTAACTTTAAGAAGGAGATATACCATGGGCAGCAGCCATCATCATCATCATCACAGCAG
CGGCCTGGTGCCGCGCGGCAGCCATATGGCTAGCATGACTGGTGGACAGCAAATGGGTCGCGGATCGAGA
GAATTCGGATCCATGGGGCTGCTGCTTATGATCCTGGCGTCGGCCGTGCTGGGTTCCTTCCTCACGCTCC
TCGCCCAGTTCTTCCTGCTGTACCGCAGACAGCCCGAGCCGCCGGCGGACGAGGCCGCCCGCGCGGGCGA
GGGCTTCCGCTACATCAAGCCAGTGCCGGGCCTGCTCCTAAGGGAGTACCTTTATGGCGGCGGCCGGGAT
GAGGAGCCCTCCGGAGCGGCCCCTGAGGGCGGCGCGACCCCCACCGCGGCCCCCGAGACCCCCGCCCCGC
CGACGCGGGAGACTTGCTACTTCCTCAACGCCACCATCCTATTCCTGTTCCGGGAGTTGCGGGACACCGC
GCTGACCCGCCGCTGGGTCACCAAGAAGATCAAGGTGGAGTTCGAGGAGCTGCTGCAGACCAAGACGGCC
GGGCGCCTGCTGGAGGGGCTGAGCCTGCGGGACGTGTTCCTGGGCGAGACGGTGCCCTTCATCAAGACCA
TCCGGCTCGTGCGGCCAGTCGTGCCCTCGGCCACCGGGGAGCCCGATGGCCCTGAAGGGGAGGCGCTGCC
CGCCGCCTGCCCCGAGGAGCTGGCCTTCGAGGCGGAGGTGGAGTACAACGGGGGCTTCCACCTGGCCATC
GACGTGGACCTGGTCTTCGGCAAGTCCGCCTACTTGTTTGTCAAGCTGTCCCGCGTGGTGGGAAGGCTGC
GCTTGGTCTTTACGCGCGTGCCCTTCACCCACTGGTTCTTCTCCTTCGTGGAAGACCCGCTGATCGACTT
CGAGGTGCGCTCCCAGTTTGAAGGGCGGCCCATGCCCCAGCTCACCTCCATCATCGTCAACCAGCTCAAG
AAGATCATCAAGCGCAAGCACACCCTACCGAATTACAAGATCAGGTTTAAGCCGTTTTTTCCATACCAGA
CCTTGCAAGGATTTGAAGAAGATGAAGAGCATATCCATATACAACAATGGGCACTTACTGAAGGCCGTCT
TAAAGTTACGTTGTTAGAATGTAGCAGGTTACTCATTTTTGGATCCTATGACAGAGAGGCAAATGTTCAT
TGTACACTTGAGTTAAGCAGTAGTGTTTGGGAAGAAAAACAGAGGAGTTCTATTAAGACGGTTGAATTAA
TAAAAGGAAATTTACAAAGTGTTGGACTTACACTTCGTCTTGTCCAGTCAACTGATGGGTATGCTGGGCA
CGTCATCATTGAAACTGTGGCTCCAAACTCGCCTGCTGCAATTGCAGATCTTCAGCGGGGAGATCGACTT
ATCGCCATTGGAGGTGTGAAAATCACATCAACACTGCAAGTGTTGAAGCTTATCAAGCAGGCTGGTGACC
GAGTCCTGGTGTACTATGAAAGGCCTGTTGGCCAGAGTAATCAAGGTGCAGTGCTGCAAGATAACTTTGG
CCAGTTGGAAGAAAACTTTTTGTCAAGCTCATGCCAATCGGGTTATGAAGAGGAAGCTGCCGGGTTGACA
GTAGATACTGAAAGTAGAGAGCTGGATTCTGAATTTGAAGACTTGGCAAGTGATGTCAGAGCACAAAATG
AGTTCAAAGATGAGGCACAATCATTAAGTCATAGTCCCAAACGTGTTCCAGAGACACTTTCTATTAAACC
CCTTGGAGCTATATCACCAGTTTTAAACCGTAAATTAGCTGTAGGAAGTCACCCACTACCACCGAAAATT
CAGTCCAAAGATGGAAATAAACCTCCACCCCTAAAAACTTCTGAGATAACAGACCCAGCACAAGTGTCAA
AACCAACCCAAGGATCTGCTTTCAAACCACCTGTGCCACCACGACCACAAGCGAAAGTTCCTTTGCCTTC
CGCCGATGCTCCAAATCAGGCAGAACCAGATGTTCTCGTTGAAAAGCCAGAGAAGGTGGTGCCACCTCCT
CTTGTAGATAAATCTGCTGAAAAGCAAGCAAAAAATGTGGATGCCATAGACGATGCAGCTGCACCTAAGC
AATTTTTAGCAAAGCAAGAAGTGGCCAAAGATGTCACTTCAGAAACTTCCTGCCCTACTAAGGACAGTTC
GGACGACCGTCAAACATGGGAATCATCAGAAATTCTTTATCGTAATAAGCTAGGAAAATGGACAAGAACC
AGAGCATCCTGTTTGTTTGACATAGAAGCCTGTCACAGGTACTTAAACATTGCATTGTGGTGCAGGGATC
CTTTCAAGTTGGGAGGTCTCATCTGTTTGGGGCATGTTAGTTTAAAACTTGAAGATGTGGCTTTAGGATG
CCTAGCTACATCAAACACGGAATACCTTTCCAAATTGAGACTGGAAGCCCCCTCACCTAAGGCTATAGTC
ACTAGAACCGCACTACGCAATCTGAGTATGCAAAAGGGATTCAATGACAAATTTTGCTATGGTGACATTA
CTATTCACTTCAAATATTTGAAAGAAGGAGAATCAGACCACCATGTAGTTACTAACGTAGAAAAAGAAAA
AGAACCCCATTTGGTTGAAGAAGTTTCTGTTCTCCCTAAAGAGGAGCAATTTGTTGGACAGATGGGTTTA
ACAGAAAACAAACACAGTTTTCAGGATACTCAGTTCCAGAACCCAACATGGTGTGACTACTGTAAGAAAA
AAGTTTGGACTAAAGCAGCTTCCCAGTGTATGTTTTGTGCTTATGTTTGCCATAAAAAATGTCAAGAAAA
GTGTCTAGCTGAGACTTCTGTTTGTGGAGCAACTGATAGGCGAATAGACAGGACACTGAAAAACCTTAGG
CTGGAAGGACAGGAAACCCTCTTAGGCCTGCCTCCTCGTGTTGATGCTGAAGCTAGCAAGTCAGTCAATA
AAACAACAGGTTTGACAAGGCATATTATCAATACTAGTTCTCGTTTATTAAATTTGCGTCAAGTCTCTAA
AACTCGCCTTTCTGAACCAGGAACCGATCTCGTAGAACCTTCACCAAAACACACACCCAACACGTCAGAC
AACGAAGGCAGTGACACGGAGGTCTGTGGTCCAAACAGTCCTTCTAAACGGGGAAACAGCACAGGAATAA
AGTTAGTGAGAAAAGAGGGTGGTCTGGATGACAGTGTTTTCATTGCAGTTAAAGAAATTGGTCGTGATCT
GTACAGGGGCTTGCCTACAGAGGAAAGGATCCAGAAACTAGAGTTCATGTTGGATAAGCTACAGAATGAA
ATTGATCAGGAGTTGGAACACAATAATTCCCTTGTTAGAGAAGAAAAAGAGACAACTGATACAAGGAAAA
AATCACTTCTTTCTGCTGCCTTAGCTAAATCAGGTGAAAGGCTACAAGCTCTAACACTTCTTATGATTCA
CTACAGAGCAGGCATTGAAGATATAGAAACTTTAGAAAGTCTGTCTTTAGACCAGCACTCCAAAAAAATA
AGCAAGTACACAGATGATACAGAAGAAGACCTTGATAATGAAATAAGCCAACTAATAGACTCTCAGCCAT
TCAGCAGCATATCAGATGACTTATTTGGCCCATCCGAGTCTGTGCTCGAGCCATGGAAGGTCGAGCACCA
CCACCACCACCACTGAGATCCGGCTGCTAACAAAGCCCGAAAGGAAGCTGAGTTGGCTGCTGCCACCGCT
GAGCAATAACTAGCATAACCCCTTGGGGCCTCTAAACGGGTCTTGAGGGGTTTTTTGCTGAAAGGAGGAA
CTATATCCGGAT
